>Addgene plasmid #63223 | pFusX1-5 | depositor partial sequence | sequence record 104964 | pFusX1_ACA
AGTCTTAAGCGTCTCCCCCTGAACCTGACCCCGGACCAAGTGGTGGCTATCGCCAGCAACATTGGCGGCA
AGCAAGCGCTCGAAACGGTGCAGCGGCTGTTGCCGGTGCTGTGCCAGGACCATGGCCTGACTCCGGACCA
AGTGGTGGCTATCGCCAGCCACGATGGCGGCAAGCAAGCGCTCGAAACGGTGCAGCGGCTGTTGCCGGTG
CTGTGCCAGGACCATGGCCTGACCCCGGACCAAGTGGTGGCTATCGCCAGCAACATTGGCGGCAAGCAAG
CGCTCGAAACGGTGCAGCGGCTGTTGCCGGTGCTGTGCCAGGACCATGGCCTGACGAGACGTC
