>Addgene plasmid #63223 | pFusX1-5 | depositor partial sequence | sequence record 104965 | FusX1
CGTCTCCCCCTGACCCCGGACCAAGTGGTGGCTATCGAGACCGGCGCCGCTACGGGCGCGTCCCATTCGC
CATTCAGGCTGCGCAACTGTTGGGAAGGGCGATCGGTGCGGGCTCTTCGCTATTACGCCAGCTGGCGAAA
GGGGGATGTGCTGCAAGGCGATTAAGTTGGGAACGCCAGGGTTTTCCCAGTCACGACGTTGTAAAACGAC
GGCCAGTGAGCGCGCGTAATCGACTCACTATAGGGCGAATTGGGTACCGGGCCCCCCCTCGAGGTCCTCC
AGCTTTTGTTCCCTTTAGTGAGGGTTAATTGCGCGCTTGGCGTAATCATGGTCATAGCTGTTTCCTGTGT
GAAATTGTTATCCGCTCACAATTCCACACAACATACGAGCCGGAAGCATAAAGTGTAAAGCCTGGGGTGC
CTAATGAGTGAGCTAACTCACATTAATTGCGTTGCGCTCACTGCCCGCTTTCCACCGGTGGTCTCTGGCG
GCAAGCAAGCGCTCGAAACGGTGCAGCGGCTGTTGCCGGTGCTGTGCCAGGACCATGGCCTGACGAGACG
TCTAGACCAGCCAGGACAGAAATGCCTCGACTTCGCTGCTACCCAAGGTTGCCGGGTGACGCACACCGTG
GAAACGGATGAAGGCACGAACCCAGTGGACATAAGCCTGTTCGGTTCGTAAGCTGTAATGCAAGTAGCGT
ATGCGCTCACGCAACTGGTCCAGAACCTTGACCGAACGCAGCGGTGGTAACGGCGCAGTGGCGGTTTTCA
TGGCTTGTTATGACTGTTTTTTTGGGGTACAGTCTATGCCTCGGGCATCCAAGCAGCAAGCGCGTTACGC
CGTGGGTCGATGTTTGATGTTATGGAGCAGCAACGATGTTACGCAGCAGGGCAGTCGCCCTAAAACAAAG
TTAAACATTATGAGGGAAGCGGTGATCGCCGAAGTATCGACTCAACTATCAGAGGTAGTTGGCGTCATCG
AGCGCCATCTCGAACCGACGTTGCTGGCCGTACATTTGTACGGCTCCGCAGTGGATGGCGGCCTGAAGCC
ACACAGTGATATTGATTTGCTGGTTACGGTGACCGTAAGGCTTGATGAAACAACGCGGCGAGCTTTGATC
AACGACCTTTTGGAAACTTCGGCTTCCCCTGGAGAGAGCGAGATTCTCCGCGCTGTAGAAGTCACCATTG
TTGTGCACGACGACATCATTCCGTGGCGTTATCCAGCTAAGCGCGAACTGCAATTTGGAGAATGGCAGCG
CAATGACATTCTTGCAGGTATCTTCGAGCCAGCCACGATCGACATTGATCTGGCTATCTTGCTGACAAAA
GCAAGAGAACATAGCGTTGCCTTGGTAGGTCCAGCGGCGGAGGAACTCTTTGATCCGGTTCCTGAACAGG
ATCTATTTGAGGCGCTAAATGAAACCTTAACGCTATGGAACTCGCCGCCCGACTGGGCTGGCGATGAGCG
AAATGTAGTGCTTACGTTGTCCCGCATTTGGTACAGCGCAGTAACCGGCAAAATCGCGCCGAAGGATGTC
GCTGCCGACTGGGCAATGGAGCGCCTGCCGGCCCAGTATCAGCCCGTCATACTTGAAGCTAGACAGGCTT
ATCTTGGACAAGAAGAAGATCGCTTGGCCTCGCGCGCAGATCAGTTGGAAGAATTTGTCCACTACGTGAA
AGGCGAGATCACCAAGGTAGTCGGCAAATAACCCTCGAGCCACCCATGACCAAAATCCCTTAACGTGAGT
TACGCGTCGTTCCACTGAGCGTCAGACCCCGTAGAAAAGATCAAAGGATCTTCTTGAGATCCTTTTTTTC
TGCGCGTAATCTGCTGCTTGCAAACAAAAAAACCACCGCTACCAGCGGTGGTTTGTTTGCCGGATCAAGA
GCTACCAACTCTTTTTCCGAAGGTAACTGGCTTCAGCAGAGCGCAGATACCAAATACTGTCCTTCTAGTG
TAGCCGTAGTTAGGCCACCACTTCAAGAACTCTGTAGCACCGCCTACATACCTCGCTCTGCTAATCCTGT
TACCAGTGGCTGCTGCCAGTGGCGATAAGTCGTGTCTTACCGGGTTGGACTCAAGACGATAGTTACCGGA
TAAGGCGCAGCGGTCGGGCTGAACGGGGGGTTCGTGCACACAGCCCAGCTTGGAGCGAACGACCTACACC
GAACTGAGATACCTACAGCGTGAGCATTGAGAAAGCGCCACGCTTCCCGAAGGGAGAAAGGCGGACAGGT
ATCCGGTAAGCGGCAGGGTCGGAACAGGAGAGCGCACGAGGGAGCTTCCAGGGGGAAACGCCTGGTATCT
TTATAGTCCTGTCGGGTTTCGCCACCTCTGACTTGAGCGTCGATTTTTGTGATGCTCGTCAGGGGGGCGG
AGCCTATGGAAAAACGCCAGCAACGCGGCCTTTTTACGGTTCCTGGCCTTTTGCTGGCCTTTTGCTCACA
TGTTCTTTCCTGCGTTATCCCCTGATTCTGTGGATAACCGTATTACCGCCTTTGAGTGAGCTGATACCGC
TCGCCGCAGCCGAACGACCGAGCGCAGCGAGTCAGTGAGCGAGGAAGCGGAAGAGCGCCCAATACGCAAA
CCGCCTCTCCCCGCGCGTTGGCCGATTCATTAATGCAGCTGGCACGACAGGTTTCCCGACTGGAAAGCGG
GCAGTGAGCGCAACGCAATTAATACGCGTACCGCTAGCCAGGAAGAGTTTGTAGAAACGCAAAAAGGCCA
TCCGTCAGGATGGCCTTCTGCTTAGTTTGATGCCTGGCAGTTTATGGCGGGCGTCCTGCCCGCCACCCTC
CGGGCCGTTGCTTCACAACGTTCAAATCCGCTCCCGGCGGATTTGTCCTACTCAGGAGAGCGTTCACCGA
CAAACAACAGATAAAACGAAAGGCCCAGTCTTCCGACTGAGCCTTTCGTTTTATTTGATGCCTGGCAGTT
CCCTACTCTCGCGTTAACGCTAGCATGGATGTTTTCCCAGTCACGACGTTGTAAAACGACGGCCAGTCTT
AAG
