>Addgene plasmid #63223 | pFusX1-5 | addgene partial sequence | sequence record 111180 | pCR8_R1 5'-cgaaccgaacaggcttatgt-3'
CGTCACCCGGCAACCTTGGGTAGCAGCGAAGTCGAGGCATTTCTGTCCTGGCTGGTCTAGACGTCTCGTC
AGGCCATGGTCCTGGCACAGCACCGGCAACAGCCGCTGCACCGTTTCGAGCGCTTGCTTGCCGCCAATGT
TGCTGGCGATAGCCACCACTTGGTCCGGGGTCAGGCCATGGTCCTGGCACAGCACCGGCAACAGCCGCTG
CACCGTTTCGAGCGCTTGCTTGCCGCCATCGTGGCTGGCGATAGCCACCACTTGGTCCGGAGTCAGGCCA
TGGTCCTGGCACAGCACCGGCAACAGCCGCTGCACCGTTTCGAGCGCTTGCTTGCCGCCAATGTTGCTGG
CGATAGCCACCACTTGGTCCGGGGTCAGGTTCAGGGGGAGACGCTTAAGACTGGCCGTCGTTTTACAACG
TCGTGACTGGGAAAACATCCATGCTAGCGTTAACGCGAGAGTAGGGAACTGCCAGGCATCAAATAAAACG
AAAGGCTCAGTCGGAAGACTGGGCCTTTCGTTTTATCTGTTGTTTGTCGGTGAACGCTCTCCTGAGTAGG
ACAAATCCGCCGGGAGCGGATTTGAACGTTGTGAAGCAACGGCCCGGAAGGGG
