[The description below was written by a language model from this plasmid's Addgene catalogue record.]
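Description:
pFusX1-5 is a bacterial library plasmid from the FusX system, a one-step method for assembling TALE repeat arrays for TALENs and related genome-engineering reagents. It is built on the FusX1 backbone (about 3 kb without insert), is maintained at high copy number in standard E. coli cloning strains and is selected with spectinomycin. The record does not give a feature table, so the origin of replication and other backbone elements are not specified. The listed sequencing primers carry pCR8-type names, which hints at a related backbone, but the record does not state this.

The insert is a synthetic pre-assembled trimer of TALE repeats carrying the repeat variable diresidues NI, HD and NI. Under the standard TALE code (NI recognises adenine, HD recognises cytosine) this corresponds to the DNA triplet ACA, which matches the alternative name X1_ACA. The trimer occupies RVD positions 1 to 3 of the final array, so this plasmid supplies the first three repeats of a custom TALE DNA-binding domain. It was cloned into the backbone through BsaI sites that were destroyed in the process, as is typical of Golden Gate cloning with type IIS enzymes.

The plasmid has no expression function of its own, and no promoter, tag or reporter is recorded. It serves as one member of a set of position-specific trimer libraries. A user picks the plasmid matching each three-base segment of the target sequence and combines them to build a full-length repeat array in a TALEN or other TALE scaffold. The record does not state which enzyme releases the trimer or which receiver vector is used.
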