Addgene plasmid #63223: pFusX1-5
Purpose: Encodes RVD positions 1-3 in TALEN assembly
Depositing lab: Stephen Ekker. Depositing organization: Mayo Foundation for Medical Education and Research. Publication: FusX: A rapid one-step TALE assembly system for genome science. Ma AC, McNulty MS, Tanya PL, Jarryd CM, Martinez-Galvez G, Argue DP, Lee HB, Urban MD, Bullard CE, Blackburn PR, Man TK, Clark KJ, Ekker SC. Hum Gene Ther. 2016 Jun;27(6):451-63. doi: 10.1089/hum.2015.172 PubMed 26854857.
Backbone
  Vector backbone: FusX1
  Backbone size w/o insert (bp): 3013
  Vector type: TALEN
Growth in bacteria
  Bacterial resistance: Spectinomycin, 50 μg/mL
  Growth temperature: 37°C
  Growth strain: DH5alpha
  Copy number: High Copy
Gene/Insert
  Gene/Insert name: NI HD NI (alt name: X1_ACA)
  Species: Synthetic
  Mutation: none
  Cloning method: Restriction Enzyme; 5′ cloning site BsaI (destroyed during cloning); 3′ cloning site BsaI (destroyed during cloning)
  Sequencing primers: 5′ pCR8_F1; 3′ pCR8_R1
Terms and licenses: Academic/Nonprofit Terms; Industry Terms: Not Available to Industry
How to cite: pFusX1-5 was a gift from Stephen Ekker (Addgene plasmid # 63223 ; http://n2t.net/addgene:63223 ; RRID:Addgene_63223)
